Addgene plasmid #42040: pmyc-GFP-TNRC6A-del.GW-I+II+III-NES-mut
Depositing lab: Kumiko Ui-Tei. Depositing organization: The University of Tokyo. Publication: Human TNRC6A is an Argonaute-navigator protein for microRNA-mediated gene silencing in the nucleus. Nishi K, Nishi A, Nagasawa T, Ui-Tei K. RNA. 2013 Jan;19(1):17-35. doi: 10.1261/rna.034769.112. Epub 2012 Nov 13. PubMed 23150874.
Backbone
  Vector backbone: pcDNA3.1
  Backbone size w/o insert (bp): 5338
  Total vector size (bp): 10477
  Vector type: Mammalian Expression
  Selectable markers: Neomycin (select with G418)
Growth in bacteria
  Bacterial resistance: Ampicillin, 100 μg/mL
  Growth temperature: 37°C
  Growth strain: DH5alpha
  Copy number: High Copy
Gene/Insert
  Gene/Insert name: TNRC6A (alt name: GW182)
  Species: H. sapiens (human)
  Mutation: deleted aa457-532, aa716-772 and aa804-924, F951A, F955A, I958A, F960A
  GenBank ID: AAK62026.1
  Entrez Gene: TNRC6A (a.k.a. CAGH26, FAME6, GW1, GW182, TNRC6)
  Promoter: CMV
  Tag / fusion protein: Myc (N terminal on insert); EGFP (N terminal on insert)
  Cloning method: Restriction Enzyme; 5′ cloning site NheI (not destroyed); 3′ cloning site XbaI (not destroyed)
  Sequencing primers: 5′ CGCAAATGGGCGGTAGGCGTG
Terms and licenses: Academic/Nonprofit Terms; Industry Terms: Not Available to Industry
How to cite: pmyc-GFP-TNRC6A-del.GW-I+II+III-NES-mut was a gift from Kumiko Ui-Tei (Addgene plasmid # 42040 ; http://n2t.net/addgene:42040 ; RRID:Addgene_42040)
