[The description below was written by a language model from this plasmid's Addgene catalogue record and pLannotate feature annotations shown in this document.]
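Description:
pmyc-GFP-TNRC6A-del.GW-I+II+III-NES-mut is a 10,477 bp mammalian expression plasmid built on the pcDNA3.1 backbone. It is maintained in E. coli through a high-copy ColE1/pUC-type origin and an ampicillin resistance gene (β-lactamase under its own promoter). It also carries an f1 origin, which allows single-stranded DNA production. For selection in mammalian cells, an SV40 early promoter drives a neomycin phosphotransferase gene followed by an SV40 polyadenylation signal, so stable transfectants can be selected with G418. The feature table also lists short fragments (bom, lacI, ble, and a brief match to the HIV-1 5' LTR). These appear to be backbone remnants or incidental annotation hits rather than functional elements.

The expression cassette uses the CMV immediate-early enhancer and promoter, with a T7 promoter just downstream, and ends in the bovine growth hormone polyadenylation signal. It encodes human TNRC6A (GW182) fused at its N terminus to a Myc epitope and EGFP. The Myc tag is listed in the catalogue entry but is not separately annotated in the feature table. TNRC6A is a scaffold protein that binds Argonaute proteins and recruits deadenylase complexes during miRNA- and siRNA-mediated silencing. This variant lacks residues 457–532, 716–772 and 804–924, which the plasmid name labels GW-I, GW-II and GW-III. It also carries the substitutions F951A, F955A, I958A and F960A, which the name labels as a nuclear export signal mutation. The associated study concerns TNRC6A acting as a navigator that carries Argonaute into the nucleus for miRNA-mediated silencing. In that context the construct is suited to imaging the subcellular localisation of the GFP-tagged mutant and to testing how loss of these regions and of export affects its behaviour.
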