Features (pLannotate 1.2.2; 21 found; start..end, strand, type, name):
     28..80      -  misc_feature   bom (fragment): basis of mobility region from pBR322
    235..614     +  enhancer       CMV enhancer: human cytomegalovirus immediate early enhancer
    615..818     +  promoter       CMV promoter: human cytomegalovirus (CMV) immediate early promoter
    814..847     +  LTR            5' LTR (truncated) (fragment): truncated 5' long terminal repeat (LTR) from HIV-1
    863..881     +  promoter       T7 promoter: promoter for bacteriophage T7 RNA polymerase
    949..1665    +  CDS            EGFP: EGFP is a basic (constitutively fluorescent) green fluorescent protein published in 1996, derived from Aequorea victoria. It is reported to be a rapidly-maturing weak dimer with moderate acid sensitivity.
   1654..6036    +  CDS            TNRC6A (fragment): TNR6A_HUMAN - Also known as CAGH26, KIAA1460, TNRC6. Experimental evidence at protein level: Swiss-Prot protein existence level 1. Plays a role in RNA-mediated gene silencing by both micro- RNAs (miRNAs) and short interfering RNAs (siRNAs). Required for miRNA- dependent repression of translation and for siRNA-dependent endonucleolytic cleavage of complementary mRNAs by argonaute family proteins. As a scaffolding protein, associates with argonaute proteins bound to partially complementary mRNAs, and can simultaneously recruit CCR4-NOT and PAN deadenylase complexes. From Homo sapiens (Human).
   6077..6301    +  polyA_signal   bGH poly(A) signal: bovine growth hormone polyadenylation signal
   6305..6326    +  promoter       SV40 promoter (fragment): SV40 enhancer and early promoter
   6347..6775    +  rep_origin     f1 ori (sequence partly withheld): f1 bacteriophage origin of replication; arrow indicates direction of (+) strand synthesis
   6789..7118    +  promoter       SV40 promoter: SV40 enhancer and early promoter
   7185..7976    +  CDS            neo: KKA2_KLEPN - Also known as kan, nptII. Experimental evidence at protein level: Swiss-Prot protein existence level 1. Resistance to kanamycin, neomycin, paromomycin, ribostamycin, butirosin and gentamicin B. From Klebsiella pneumoniae.
   8000..8158    +  CDS            ble (fragment): BLE_KLEPN - Experimental evidence at protein level: Swiss-Prot protein existence level 1. Binding protein with a strong affinity to the bleomycin family of antibiotics. Binds to CL990; an antimitotic-antibiotic compound. From Klebsiella pneumoniae.
   8153..8274    +  polyA_signal   SV40 poly(A) signal: SV40 polyadenylation signal
   8347..8363    -  protein_bind   lac operator: The lac repressor binds to the lac operator to inhibit transcription in E. coli. This inhibition can be relieved by adding lactose or isopropyl-β-D-thiogalactopyranoside (IPTG). lac repressor encoded by lacI
   8371..8401    -  promoter       lac promoter: promoter for the E. coli lac operon
   8416..8437    -  protein_bind   CAP binding site: CAP binding activates transcription in the presence of cAMP. E. coli catabolite activator protein
   8450..8542    -  CDS            lacI (fragment): lac repressor; lacI; The lac repressor binds to the lac operator to inhibit transcription in E. coli. This inhibition can be relieved by adding lactose or isopropyl-β-D-thiogalactopyranoside (IPTG).
   8725..9310    -  rep_origin     ori: high-copy-number ColE1/pMB1/pBR322/pUC origin of replication
   9481..10341   -  CDS            AmpR: β-lactamase; bla; confers resistance to ampicillin, carbenicillin, and related antibiotics
  10342..10446   -  promoter       AmpR promoter: bla
>Addgene plasmid #42040 | pmyc-GFP-TNRC6A-del.GW-I+II+III-NES-mut | depositor full sequence | sequence record 56797 | pmyc-GFP-TNRC6A-del.GW-I+II+III-NES-mut sequence 10477 bps
GACGGATCGGGAGATCTCCCGATCCCCTATGGTGCACTCTCAGTACAATCTGCTCTGATGCCGCATAGTT
AAGCCAGTATCTGCTCCCTGCTTGTGTGTTGGAGGTCGCTGAGTAGTGCGCGAGCAAAATTTAAGCTACA
ACAAGGCAAGGCTTGACCGACAATTGCATGAAGAATCTGCTTAGGGTTAGGCGTTTTGCGCTGCTTCGCG
ATGTACGGGCCAGATATACGCGTTGACATTGATTATTGACTAGTTATTAATAGTAATCAATTACGGGGTC
ATTAGTTCATAGCCCATATATGGAGTTCCGCGTTACATAACTTACGGTAAATGGCCCGCCTGGCTGACCG
CCCAACGACCCCCGCCCATTGACGTCAATAATGACGTATGTTCCCATAGTAACGCCAATAGGGACTTTCC
ATTGACGTCAATGGGTGGAGTATTTACGGTAAACTGCCCACTTGGCAGTACATCAAGTGTATCATATGCC
AAGTACGCCCCCTATTGACGTCAATGACGGTAAATGGCCCGCCTGGCATTATGCCCAGTACATGACCTTA
TGGGACTTTCCTACTTGGCAGTACATCTACGTATTAGTCATCGCTATTACCATGGTGATGCGGTTTTGGC
AGTACATCAATGGGCGTGGATAGCGGTTTGACTCACGGGGATTTCCAAGTCTCCACCCCATTGACGTCAA
TGGGAGTTTGTTTTGGCACCAAAATCAACGGGACTTTCCAAAATGTCGTAACAACTCCGCCCCATTGACG
CAAATGGGCGGTAGGCGTGTACGGTGGGAGGTCTATATAAGCAGAGCTCTCTGGCTAACTAGAGAACCCA
CTGCTTACTGGCTTATCGAAATTAATACGACTCACTATAGGGAGACCCAAGCTGGCTAGCCCACCAATGG
AACAAAAACTCATCTCAGAAGAGGATCTGTCCGGCGGCATGGTGAGCAAGGGCGAGGAGCTGTTCACCGG
GGTGGTGCCCATCCTGGTCGAGCTGGACGGCGACGTAAACGGCCACAAGTTCAGCGTGTCCGGCGAGGGC
GAGGGCGATGCCACCTACGGCAAGCTGACCCTGAAGTTCATCTGCACCACCGGCAAGCTGCCCGTGCCCT
GGCCCACCCTCGTGACCACCCTGACCTACGGCGTGCAGTGCTTCAGCCGCTACCCCGACCACATGAAGCA
GCACGACTTCTTCAAGTCCGCCATGCCCGAAGGCTACGTCCAGGAGCGCACCATCTTCTTCAAGGACGAC
GGCAACTACAAGACCCGCGCCGAGGTGAAGTTCGAGGGCGACACCCTGGTGAACCGCATCGAGCTGAAGG
GCATCGACTTCAAGGAGGACGGCAACATCCTGGGGCACAAGCTGGAGTACAACTACAACAGCCACAACGT
CTATATCATGGCCGACAAGCAGAAGAACGGCATCAAGGTGAACTTCAAGATCCGCCACAACATCGAGGAC
GGCAGCGTGCAGCTCGCCGACCACTACCAGCAGAACACCCCCATCGGCGACGGCCCCGTGCTGCTGCCCG
ACAACCACTACCTGAGCACCCAGTCCGCCCTGAGCAAAGACCCCAACGAGAAGCGCGATCACATGGTCCT
GCTGGAGTTCGTGACCGCCGCCGGGATCACTCTCGGCATGGACGAGCTGTACAAGAAGCTTATGGATGCT
GATTCTGCCTCCAGTTCTGAATCAGAGAGAAACATCACTATCATGGCTTCAGGGAACACAGGTGGTGAAA
AAGATGGCCTTCGGAATAGCACTGGACTTGGTTCCCAAAACAAGTTTGTAGTTGGTAGCAGCAGCAATAA
TGTGGGCCATGGAAGTAGTACTGGGCCATGGGGTTTTTCCCATGGAGCCATAATAAGCACATGTCAGGTC
TCTGTGGATGCTCCTGAAAGCAAATCTGAAAGTAGCAACAATAGAATGAATGCTTGGGGCACTGTAAGTT
CTTCATCAAATGGAGGGTTAAATCCAAGCACTTTGAATTCAGCTAGCAACCATGGTGCCTGGCCAGTATT
AGAGAACAATGGACTTGCCCTAAAAGGGCCTGTAGGGAGTGGTAGTTCTGGCATTAATATTCAGTGCAGT
ACTATAGGCCAGATGCCTAACAATCAGAGTATTAACTCTAAAGTGAGTGGTGGTTCTACCCATGGTACCT
GGGGAAGCCTTCAGGAAACTTGTGAATCTGAAGTAAGTGGTACACAGAAGGTTTCATTCAGTGGTCAACC
TCAAAATATTACCACTGAAATGACTGGACCAAATAACACTACTAACTTTATGACCTCTAGTTTACCAAAC
TCCGGTTCAGTGCAGAATAATGAGCTGCCTAGTAGTAACACAGGGGCCTGGCGTGTGAGCACAATGAATC
ATCCTCAGATGCAGGCTCCATCAGGTATGAATGGCACTTCCCTTTCTCACCTTAGCAATGGAGAGTCAAA
AAGTGGAGGCTCTTATGGTACTACATGGGGTGCCTATGGTTCTAATTACTCTGGAGACAAATGTTCAGGC
CCTAATGGCCAAGCTAATGGTGACACTGTGAATGCAACTCTAATGCAGCCTGGCGTAAATGGTCCTATGG
GCACTAACTTTCAAGTTAACACAAACAAAGGAGGTGGTGTGTGGGAATCTGGTGCAGCAAACTCCCAGAG
TACATCATGGGGAAGTGGAAATGGCGCAAATTCTGGAGGAAGTCGAAGAGGATGGGGAACCCCTGCACAA
AACACTGGCACTAATTTACCCAGCGTTGAGTGGAACAAACTGCCTAGCAATCAGCATTCCAATGATAGTG
CAAATGGCAATGGTAAGACGTTTACAAATGGATGGAAATCTACTGAGGAAGAGGATCAGGGTTCTGCCAC
ATCTCAGACAAATGAGCAAAGCAGTGTGTGGGCCAAAACAGGAGGTACAGTGGAGAGCGATGGTAGTACA
GAAAGCACTGGACGCCTTGAGGAAAAAGGAACTGGGGAAAGTCAGAGTAGAGACAGAAGAAAAATTGATC
AGCACACATTACTCCAAAGCATTGTAAACCCCAAACCTGCTCTGAGGTGGGGAGATTCCAAAGGCTCAAA
CTGCCAGGGGGGGTGGGAAGATGATTCTGCTGCTACAGGAATGGTCAAGAGCAATCAGTGGGGGAATTGC
AAAGAGGAGAAGGCTGCATGGAATGACTCGCAAAAGAATAAACAGGGATGGGGTGATGGACAAAAATCAA
GCCAAGGGTGGTCTGTTTCTGCCAGTGATAACTGGGGAGAAACTTCAAGGAATAACCATTGGGGTGAGGC
CAATAAGAAATCCAGCTCAGGAGGTAGTGACAGTGACAGGTCCGTTTCCGGTTGGAACGAACTTGGTAAA
ACTAGTTCTTTCACTTGGGGAAACAACATAAATCCAAATAATTCATCAGGATGGGATGAATCTTCTAAAC
CTACTCCTTCCCAGGGATGGGGAGACCCTCCAAAGTCTAATCAGTCTCTAGGTTGGGGAGATTCGTCAAA
GCCAGTCAGCTCTCCAGACTGGAACAAGCAACAAGACATTGTTGGATCTTGGGGAATCCCACCAGCTACA
GGCAAACCTCCTGGTACAGTCCCAAATGGCAACAGCCGTTCAGACCAGCAAGCACAGGTACATCAGCTGC
TAACGCCTGCAAGTGCCATCTCAAACAAAGAGGCAAGCAGTCTGAGTGGCAAAAAAAGGAGAAGGGAAAG
GGGAATGATGAAAGGTGGAAACAAACAAGAAGAAGCGTGGATAAATCCAGCCGTTAAACAGGCTTCAAAC
GCCAGTGCTTCGAGAGACTCACCAGAGGAAAATGTACAAAGCAATAAGATGGACCTTTCTGGAGGAATGT
TACAAGACAAACGAATGGAGATAGATAAACATAGCCTAAATATTGGTGATTACAATCGAACGGTCGGGAA
AGGCCCTGGTTCTCGGCCTCAGATTTCCAAAGAGTCTTCCATGGAGCGCAATCCTTATTTTGATAAGGAT
GGCATTGTAGCAGATGAATCCCAAAACATGCAGTTTATGTCCAGTCAAAGCATGAAGCTTCCCCCTTCAA
ATAGTGCACTACCTAACCAGGCCCTTGGCTCCATAGCAGGGCTGGGTATGCAAAACTTGAATTCTGTTAG
ACAGAATGGCAATCCCAGTATGTTTGGTGTTGGAAACACAGCAGCACAACCCCGGGGCATGCAGCAGCCT
CCAGCACAACCTCTTAGTTCATCTCAGCCTAATCTCCGTGCTCAAGTGCCTCCTCCATTACTCTCCCCTC
AGGTTCCAGTTTCATTGCTGAAGTATGCACCAAACAACGGTGGCCTGAATCCACTCTTTGGCCCTCAACA
GGTAGCCATGCTGAACCAGCTATCCCAGCTAAACCAGCTTTCTCAGATCTCCCAGTTACAGCGATTGTTA
GCGCAGCAGCAAAGGGCGCAGAGTCAGAGAAGCGTGCCTTCTGGGAACCGGCCGCAGCAAGACCAGCAGG
GTCGACCTCTTAGTGTGCAGCAGCAAATGATGCAACAATCTCGTCAACTTGATCCAAACCTGTTGGTGAA
GCAGCAGACTCCACCATCTCAGCAGCAGCCACTCCATCAGCCAGCCATGAAGTCTTTCCTTGACAATGTC
ATGCCCCACACTACACCTGAGCTGCAAAAAGGGCCATCACCAATAAATGCTTTCAGCAACTTCCCTATAG
GCTTGAACTCAAACTTGAATGTAAATATGGATATGAACAGTATTAAAGAGCCACAGTCAAGACTAAGGAA
GTGGACGACAGTGGACAGCATTTCTGTGAACACATCTTTGGATCAAAACTCCAGCAAACATGGTGCTATT
TCAAGTGGTTTCAGGCTGGAAGAGTCTCCATTTGTTCCCTATGACTTTATGAACAGCAGTACTTCACCAG
CCAGTCCTCCAGGTTCAATAGGAGATGGCTGGCCACGTGCCAAATCGCCTAACGGCTCTAGCAGTGTTAA
TTGGCCACCAGAATTTCGTCCTGGTGAGCCATGGAAAGGTTATCCAAACATTGACCCTGAAACTGACCCT
TACGTCACTCCTGGCAGTGTCATAAACAATCTTTCAATTAATACTGTGCGGGAAGTTGACCACCTCAGGG
ACAGGAACAGTGGGTCATCCTCATCCTTGAACACCACGCTGCCTTCAACTAGTGCCTGGTCATCCATTCG
TGCCTCCAACTACAACGTTCCCCTCAGCAGTACAGCACAAAGCACTTCAGCCAGAAATAGTGATTCCAAA
TTGACATGGTCTCCTGGTTCAGTTACAAACACCTCTCTGGCTCATGAGCTGTGGAAGGTCCCTTTGCCAC
CTAAAAACATCACTGCTCCGTCCCGCCCACCTCCGGGACTGACTGGTCAGAAGCCACCCTTGTCTACGTG
GGATAATTCTCCCCTTCGTATAGGTGGAGGATGGGGAAATTCTGACGCCAGATATACCCCAGGTTCCAGC
TGGGGTGAGAGCAGCTCAGGGAGAATAACAAATTGGCTTGTTCTAAAAAACCTTACACCTCAGATCGATG
GCTCAACTCTGCGCACTCTGTGCATGCAGCACGGCCCGCTGATCACATTCCACCTGAACCTCCCTCACGG
AAATGCTCTGGTCCGCTACAGTTCAAAAGAAGAGGTAGTGAAGGCACAAAAGTCTCTGCACATGTGTGTA
CTGGGGAACACTACTATTCTTGCTGAGTTTGCCAGTGAAGAGGAGATCAGTCGTTTCTTTGCACAAAGCC
AGTCTCTGACCCCTTCTCCCGGCTGGCAGTCTCTCGGGTCCAGCCAGAGCCGGCTGGGCTCCCTCGACTG
TTCCCACTCATTCTCCAGCCGGACCGATCTCAATCACTGGAATGGTGCTGGGCTGTCGGGAACTAACTGT
GGAGACCTTCACGGCACTTCACTCTGGGGGACCCCGCATTATTCCACAAGCCTGTGGGGTCCCCCAAGCA
GCAGCGACCCCCGAGGAATTAGCAGCCCATCTCCCATTAACGCTTTTCTTTCTGTTGACCACCTGGGTGG
GGGTGGAGAGTCCATGTAATCTAGAGGGCCCGTTTAAACCCGCTGATCAGCCTCGACTGTGCCTTCTAGT
TGCCAGCCATCTGTTGTTTGCCCCTCCCCCGTGCCTTCCTTGACCCTGGAAGGTGCCACTCCCACTGTCC
TTTCCTAATAAAATGAGGAAATTGCATCGCATTGTCTGAGTAGGTGTCATTCTATTCTGGGGGGTGGGGT
GGGGCAGGACAGCAAGGGGGAGGATTGGGAAGACAATAGCAGGCATGCTGGGGATGCGGTGGGCTCTATG
GCTTCTGAGGCGGAAAGAACCAGCTGGGGCTCTAGGGGGTATCCCC
[124 nt withheld, positions 6347-6470]
C
[91 nt withheld, positions 6472-6562]
A
[49 nt withheld, positions 6564-6612]
CCTTTGACGTTGGAGTCCACGTTCTTT
[37 nt withheld, positions 6640-6676]
ACCCTATCTCGGTCTATTCTTTTGATTTATAAGGGATTTTGCCGATTTCGGCCTATTGGTTAAAAAATGA
GCTGATTTAACAAAAATTTAACGCGAATTAATTCTGTGGAATGTGTGTCAGTTAGGGTGTGGAAAGTCCC
CAGGCTCCCCAGCAGGCAGAAGTATGCAAAGCATGCATCTCAATTAGTCAGCAACCAGGTGTGGAAAGTC
CCCAGGCTCCCCAGCAGGCAGAAGTATGCAAAGCATGCATCTCAATTAGTCAGCAACCATAGTCCCGCCC
CTAACTCCGCCCATCCCGCCCCTAACTCCGCCCAGTTCCGCCCATTCTCCGCCCCATGGCTGACTAATTT
TTTTTATTTATGCAGAGGCCGAGGCCGCCTCTGCCTCTGAGCTATTCCAGAAGTAGTGAGGAGGCTTTTT
TGGAGGCCTAGGCTTTTGCAAAAAGCTCCCGGGAGCTTGTATATCCATTTTCGGATCTGATCAAGAGACA
GGATGAGGATCGTTTCGCATGATTGAACAAGATGGATTGCACGCAGGTTCTCCGGCCGCTTGGGTGGAGA
GGCTATTCGGCTATGACTGGGCACAACAGACAATCGGCTGCTCTGATGCCGCCGTGTTCCGGCTGTCAGC
GCAGGGGCGCCCGGTTCTTTTTGTCAAGACCGACCTGTCCGGTGCCCTGAATGAACTGCAGGACGAGGCA
GCGCGGCTATCGTGGCTGGCCACGACGGGCGTTCCTTGCGCAGCTGTGCTCGACGTTGTCACTGAAGCGG
GAAGGGACTGGCTGCTATTGGGCGAAGTGCCGGGGCAGGATCTCCTGTCATCTCACCTTGCTCCTGCCGA
GAAAGTATCCATCATGGCTGATGCAATGCGGCGGCTGCATACGCTTGATCCGGCTACCTGCCCATTCGAC
CACCAAGCGAAACATCGCATCGAGCGAGCACGTACTCGGATGGAAGCCGGTCTTGTCGATCAGGATGATC
TGGACGAAGAGCATCAGGGGCTCGCGCCAGCCGAACTGTTCGCCAGGCTCAAGGCGCGCATGCCCGACGG
CGAGGATCTCGTCGTGACCCATGGCGATGCCTGCTTGCCGAATATCATGGTGGAAAATGGCCGCTTTTCT
GGATTCATCGACTGTGGCCGGCTGGGTGTGGCGGACCGCTATCAGGACATAGCGTTGGCTACCCGTGATA
TTGCTGAAGAGCTTGGCGGCGAATGGGCTGACCGCTTCCTCGTGCTTTACGGTATCGCCGCTCCCGATTC
GCAGCGCATCGCCTTCTATCGCCTTCTTGACGAGTTCTTCTGAGCGGGACTCTGGGGTTCGAAATGACCG
ACCAAGCGACGCCCAACCTGCCATCACGAGATTTCGATTCCACCGCCGCCTTCTATGAAAGGTTGGGCTT
CGGAATCGTTTTCCGGGACGCCGGCTGGATGATCCTCCAGCGCGGGGATCTCATGCTGGAGTTCTTCGCC
CACCCCAACTTGTTTATTGCAGCTTATAATGGTTACAAATAAAGCAATAGCATCACAAATTTCACAAATA
AAGCATTTTTTTCACTGCATTCTAGTTGTGGTTTGTCCAAACTCATCAATGTATCTTATCATGTCTGTAT
ACCGTCGACCTCTAGCTAGAGCTTGGCGTAATCATGGTCATAGCTGTTTCCTGTGTGAAATTGTTATCCG
CTCACAATTCCACACAACATACGAGCCGGAAGCATAAAGTGTAAAGCCTGGGGTGCCTAATGAGTGAGCT
AACTCACATTAATTGCGTTGCGCTCACTGCCCGCTTTCCAGTCGGGAAACCTGTCGTGCCAGCTGCATTA
ATGAATCGGCCAACGCGCGGGGAGAGGCGGTTTGCGTATTGGGCGCTCTTCCGCTTCCTCGCTCACTGAC
TCGCTGCGCTCGGTCGTTCGGCTGCGGCGAGCGGTATCAGCTCACTCAAAGGCGGTAATACGGTTATCCA
CAGAATCAGGGGATAACGCAGGAAAGAACATGTGAGCAAAAGGCCAGCAAAAGGCCAGGAACCGTAAAAA
GGCCGCGTTGCTGGCGTTTTTCCATAGGCTCCGCCCCCCTGACGAGCATCACAAAAATCGACGCTCAAGT
CAGAGGTGGCGAAACCCGACAGGACTATAAAGATACCAGGCGTTTCCCCCTGGAAGCTCCCTCGTGCGCT
CTCCTGTTCCGACCCTGCCGCTTACCGGATACCTGTCCGCCTTTCTCCCTTCGGGAAGCGTGGCGCTTTC
TCATAGCTCACGCTGTAGGTATCTCAGTTCGGTGTAGGTCGTTCGCTCCAAGCTGGGCTGTGTGCACGAA
CCCCCCGTTCAGCCCGACCGCTGCGCCTTATCCGGTAACTATCGTCTTGAGTCCAACCCGGTAAGACACG
ACTTATCGCCACTGGCAGCAGCCACTGGTAACAGGATTAGCAGAGCGAGGTATGTAGGCGGTGCTACAGA
GTTCTTGAAGTGGTGGCCTAACTACGGCTACACTAGAAGAACAGTATTTGGTATCTGCGCTCTGCTGAAG
CCAGTTACCTTCGGAAAAAGAGTTGGTAGCTCTTGATCCGGCAAACAAACCACCGCTGGTAGCGGTTTTT
TTGTTTGCAAGCAGCAGATTACGCGCAGAAAAAAAGGATCTCAAGAAGATCCTTTGATCTTTTCTACGGG
GTCTGACGCTCAGTGGAACGAAAACTCACGTTAAGGGATTTTGGTCATGAGATTATCAAAAAGGATCTTC
ACCTAGATCCTTTTAAATTAAAAATGAAGTTTTAAATCAATCTAAAGTATATATGAGTAAACTTGGTCTG
ACAGTTACCAATGCTTAATCAGTGAGGCACCTATCTCAGCGATCTGTCTATTTCGTTCATCCATAGTTGC
CTGACTCCCCGTCGTGTAGATAACTACGATACGGGAGGGCTTACCATCTGGCCCCAGTGCTGCAATGATA
CCGCGAGACCCACGCTCACCGGCTCCAGATTTATCAGCAATAAACCAGCCAGCCGGAAGGGCCGAGCGCA
GAAGTGGTCCTGCAACTTTATCCGCCTCCATCCAGTCTATTAATTGTTGCCGGGAAGCTAGAGTAAGTAG
TTCGCCAGTTAATAGTTTGCGCAACGTTGTTGCCATTGCTACAGGCATCGTGGTGTCACGCTCGTCGTTT
GGTATGGCTTCATTCAGCTCCGGTTCCCAACGATCAAGGCGAGTTACATGATCCCCCATGTTGTGCAAAA
AAGCGGTTAGCTCCTTCGGTCCTCCGATCGTTGTCAGAAGTAAGTTGGCCGCAGTGTTATCACTCATGGT
TATGGCAGCACTGCATAATTCTCTTACTGTCATGCCATCCGTAAGATGCTTTTCTGTGACTGGTGAGTAC
TCAACCAAGTCATTCTGAGAATAGTGTATGCGGCGACCGAGTTGCTCTTGCCCGGCGTCAATACGGGATA
ATACCGCGCCACATAGCAGAACTTTAAAAGTGCTCATCATTGGAAAACGTTCTTCGGGGCGAAAACTCTC
AAGGATCTTACCGCTGTTGAGATCCAGTTCGATGTAACCCACTCGTGCACCCAACTGATCTTCAGCATCT
TTTACTTTCACCAGCGTTTCTGGGTGAGCAAAAACAGGAAGGCAAAATGCCGCAAAAAAGGGAATAAGGG
CGACACGGAAATGTTGAATACTCATACTCTTCCTTTTTCAATATTATTGAAGCATTTATCAGGGTTATTG
TCTCATGAGCGGATACATATTTGAATGTATTTAGAAAAATAAACAAATAGGGGTTCCGCGCACATTTCCC
CGAAAAGTGCCACCTGACGTC
