>Addgene plasmid #42040 | pmyc-GFP-TNRC6A-del.GW-I+II+III-NES-mut | addgene partial sequence | sequence record 59525 | EGFP-C 5'-CATGGTCCTGCTGGAGTTCGTG-3'
GACGAGCTGTACAAGTCCGGCGGCAAGCTTATGGATGCTGATTCTGCCTCCAGTTCTGAATCAGAGAGAA
ACATCACTATCATGGCTTCAGGGAACACAGGTGGTGAAAAAGATGGCCTTCGGAATAGCACTGGACTTGG
TTCCCAAAACAAGTTTGTAGTTGGTAGCAGCAGCAATAATGTGGGCCATGGAAGTAGTACTGGGCCATGG
GGTTTTTCCCATGGAGCCATAATAAGCACATGTCAGGTCTCTGTGGATGCTCCTGAAAGCAAATCTGAAA
GTAGCAACAATAGAATGAATGCTTGGGGCACTGTAAGTTCTTCATCAAATGGAGGGTTAAATCCAAGCAC
TTTGAATTCAGCTAGCAACCATGGTGCCTGGCCAGTATTAGAGAACAATGGACTTGCCCTAAAAGGGCCT
GTAGGGAGTGGTAGTTCTGGCATTAATATTCAGTGCAGTACTATAGGCCAGATGCCTAACAATCAGAGTA
TTAACTCTAAAGTGAGTGGTGGTTCTACCCATGGTACCTGGGGAAGCCTTCAGGAAACTTGTGAATCTGA
AGTAAGTGGTACACAGAAGGTTTCATTCAGTGGTCAACCTCAAAATATTACCACTGAAATGACTGGACCA
AATAACACTACTAACTTTATGACCTCTAGTTTACCAAACTCCGGTTCAGTGCAGAATAATGAGCTGCCTA
GTAGTAACACAGGGGCCTGGCGTGTGAGCACAATGAATCATCCTCAGATGCAGGCTCCATCAGGTATGAA
TGGCACTTCCCTTTCTCACCTTAGCAATGGAGAGTCAAAAAGTGGAGGCTCTTATGGTACTACATGGGGT
GCCTATGGTTCTAATTACTCTGGAGACAAATGTTCAGGCCCTAATGGCCAAGCTAATGGTGACACTGTGA
ATGCAACTCTAATGCAGCCTGGCGTAAATGGTCCTATGGGCACTAACTTTCAAGTTAACACAAACAAAGG
AG
