>Addgene plasmid #42040 | pmyc-GFP-TNRC6A-del.GW-I+II+III-NES-mut | addgene partial sequence | sequence record 60066 | CMV-F 5'-CGCAAATGGGCGGTAGGCGTG-3'
AGCAGAGCTCTCTGGCTAACTAGAGAACCCACTGCTTACTGGCTTATCGAAATTAATACGACTCACTATA
GGGAGACCCAAGCTGGCTAGCCCACCATGGAACAAAAACTCATCTCAGAAGAGGATCTGTCCGGCGGCAT
GGTGAGCAAGGGCGAGGAGCTGTTCACCGGGGTGGTGCCCATCCTGGTCGAGCTGGACGGCGACGTAAAC
GGCCACAAGTTCAGCGTGTCCGGCGAGGGCGAGGGCGATGCCACCTACGGCAAGCTGACCCTGAAGTTCA
TCTGCACCACCGGCAAGCTGCCCGTGCCCTGGCCCACCCTCGTGACCACCCTGACCTACGGCGTGCAGTG
CTTCAGCCGCTACCCCGACCACATGAAGCAGCACGACTTCTTCAAGTCCGCCATGCCCGAAGGCTACGTC
CAGGAGCGCACCATCTTCTTCAAGGACGACGGCAACTACAAGACCCGCGCCGAGGTGAAGTTCGAGGGCG
ACACCCTGGTGAACCGCATCGAGCTGAAGGGCATCGACTTCAAGGAGGACGGCAACATCCTGGGGCACAA
GCTGGAGTACAACTACAACAGCCACAACGTCTATATCATGGCCGACAAGCAGAAGAACGGCATCAAGGTG
AACTTCAAGATCCGCCACAACATCGAGGACGGCAGCGTGCAGCTCGCCGACCACTACCAGCAGAACACCC
CCATCGGCGACGGCCCCGTGCTGCTGCCCGACAACCACTACCTGAGCACCCAGTCCGCCCTGAGCAAAGA
CCCCAACGAGAAGCGCGATCACATGGTCCTGCTGGAGTTCGTGACCGCCGCCGGGATCACTCTCGGCATG
GACGAGCTGTACAAGTC
