>Addgene plasmid #42040 | pmyc-GFP-TNRC6A-del.GW-I+II+III-NES-mut | addgene partial sequence | sequence record 60068 | hTNRC6A-R1 5'-GGAAATCTGAGGCCGAGAAC-3'
TGTAATCACCAATATTTAGGCTATGTTTATCTATCTCCATTCGTTTGTCTTGTAACATTCCTCCAGAAAG
GTCCATCTTATTGCTTTGTACATTTTCCTCTGGTGAGTCTCTCGAAGCACTGGCGTTTGAAGCCTGTTTA
ACGGCTGGATTTATCCACGCTTCTTCTTGTTTGTTTCCACCTTTCATCATTCCCCTTTCCCTTCTCCTTT
TTTTGCCACTCAGACTGCTTGCCTCTTTGTTTGAGATGGCACTTGCAGGCGTTAGCAGCTGATGTACCTG
TGCTTGCTGGTCTGAACGGCTGTTGCCATTTGGGACTGTACCAGGAGGTTTGCCTGTAGCTGGTGGGATT
CCCCAAGATCCAACAATGTCTTGTTGCTTGTTCCAGTCTGGAGAGCTGACTGGCTTTGACGAATCTCCCC
AACCTAGAGACTGATTAGACTTTGGAGGGTCTCCCCATCCCTGGGAAGGAGTAGGTTTAGAAGATTCATC
CCATCCTGATGAATTATTTGGATTTATGTTGTTTCCCCAAGTGAAAGAACTAGTTTTACCAAGTTCGTTC
CAACCGGAAACGGACCTGTCACTGTCACTACCTCCTGAGCTGGATTTCTTATTGGCCTCACCCCAATGGT
TATTCCTTGAAGTTTCTCCCCAGTTATCACTGGCAGAAACAGACCACCCTTGGCTTGATTTTTGTCCATC
ACCCCATCCCTGTTTATTCTTTTGCGAGTCATTCCATGCAGCCTTCTCCTCTTTGCAATTCCCCCACTGA
TTGCTCTTGACCATTCCTGTAGCAGCAGAATCATCTTCCCACCCCCCCTGGCAGTTTGAGCCTTTGGAAT
CTCCCCACCTCAGAGCAGGTTTGGGGTT
