>Addgene plasmid #42040 | pmyc-GFP-TNRC6A-del.GW-I+II+III-NES-mut | addgene partial sequence | sequence record 60069 | hTNRC6A-F1 5'-atgagcaaagcagtgtgtgg-3'
AGCGATGGTAGTACAGAAAGCACTGGACGCCTTGAGGAAAAAGGAACTGGGGAAAGTCAGAGTAGAGACA
GAAGAAAAATTGATCAGCACACATTACTCCAAAGCATTGTAAACCCCAAACCTGCTCTGAGGTGGGGAGA
TTCCAAAGGCTCAAACTGCCAGGGGGGGTGGGAAGATGATTCTGCTGCTACAGGAATGGTCAAGAGCAAT
CAGTGGGGGAATTGCAAAGAGGAGAAGGCTGCATGGAATGACTCGCAAAAGAATAAACAGGGATGGGGTG
ATGGACAAAAATCAAGCCAAGGGTGGTCTGTTTCTGCCAGTGATAACTGGGGAGAAACTTCAAGGAATAA
CCATTGGGGTGAGGCCAATAAGAAATCCAGCTCAGGAGGTAGTGACAGTGACAGGTCCGTTTCCGGTTGG
AACGAACTTGGTAAAACTAGTTCTTTCACTTGGGGAAACAACATAAATCCAAATAATTCATCAGGATGGG
ATGAATCTTCTAAACCTACTCCTTCCCAGGGATGGGGAGACCCTCCAAAGTCTAATCAGTCTCTAGGTTG
GGGAGATTCGTCAAAGCCAGTCAGCTCTCCAGACTGGAACAAGCAACAAGACATTGTTGGATCTTGGGGA
ATCCCACCAGCTACAGGCAAACCTCCTGGTACAGTCCCAAATGGCAACAGCCGTTCAGACCAGCAAGCAC
AGGTACATCAGCTGCTAACGCCTGCAAGTGCCATCTCAAACAAAGAGGCAAGCAGTCTGAGTGGCAAAAA
AAGGAGAAGGGAAAGGGGAATGATGAAAGGTGGAAACAAACAAGAAGAAGCGTGGATAAATCCAGCCGTT
AAACAGGCTTCAAACGCCAGTGCTTCGAGAGA
